Addgene plasmid #168493: pCDNA3_PKA-Cα(K8,9A)-mPAGFP
Purpose: Mammalian expression of the K8,9A mutant of the mouse PKA catalytic subunit α C-terminally tagged by monomeric paGFP.
Depositing lab: Haining Zhong. Depositing organization: Oregon Health & Science University. Publication: Myristoylation alone is sufficient for PKA catalytic subunits to associate with the plasma membrane to regulate neuronal functions. Xiong WH, Qin M, Zhong H. Proc Natl Acad Sci U S A. 2021 Apr 13;118(15). pii: 2021658118. doi: 10.1073/pnas.2021658118. PubMed 33876760.
Backbone
  Vector backbone: pcDNA3
  Backbone size w/o insert (bp): 5400
  Vector type: Mammalian Expression
Growth in bacteria
  Bacterial resistance: Ampicillin, 100 μg/mL
  Growth temperature: 37°C
  Growth strain: DH5alpha
  Copy number: High Copy
Gene/Insert
  Gene/Insert name: the K8,9A mutant of the mouse PKA catalytic subunit α C-terminally tagged by monomeric paGFP
Resource information
  A portion of this plasmid was derived from a plasmid made by: G. Stan McKnight, University of Washington
Terms and licenses: Academic/Nonprofit Terms; Industry Terms: Not Available to Industry
How to cite: pCDNA3_PKA-Cα(K8,9A)-mPAGFP was a gift from Haining Zhong (Addgene plasmid # 168493 ; http://n2t.net/addgene:168493 ; RRID:Addgene_168493)
