[The description below was written by a language model from this plasmid's Addgene catalogue record and pLannotate feature annotations shown in this document.]
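Description:
pCDNA3_PKA-Cα(K8,9A)-mPAGFP is a mammalian expression plasmid built on the pcDNA3 backbone, with a sequenced length of about 7.2 kb. It is propagated in E. coli as a high-copy plasmid through a ColE1/pUC-type origin and selected with ampicillin via the β-lactamase gene and its native promoter. An f1 origin is also present. For selection in mammalian cells, the backbone carries a neomycin phosphotransferase gene driven by the SV40 enhancer/early promoter and terminated by an SV40 polyadenylation signal, which would allow G418 selection of stable transfectants. Several short annotated fragments (bom, lac promoter/operator, lacI, ble and a truncated HIV-1 LTR hit) appear to be backbone remnants or partial matches rather than functional parts.

The payload is the mouse PKA catalytic subunit α (Prkaca) coding sequence fused in frame at its C terminus, through a short linker region, to monomeric photoactivatable GFP (mPA-GFP). The catalytic subunit carries the K8,9A mutation, replacing two lysines near the N terminus with alanines. Expression is driven by the human CMV immediate-early enhancer and promoter and terminated by the bovine growth hormone polyadenylation signal. T7 and SP6 promoters flank the insert, as is standard for pcDNA3, and can serve for in vitro transcription or sequencing. Photoactivatable GFP is essentially dark until switched on by violet light, so a defined pool of the fusion can be activated and its movement followed. In line with the associated study on membrane association of PKA catalytic subunits in neurons, the construct is suited to comparing the localisation and mobility of this mutant in living cells.
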