Features (pLannotate 1.2.2; 22 found; start..end, strand, type, name):
     28..80      -  misc_feature   bom (fragment): basis of mobility region from pBR322
    235..614     +  enhancer       CMV enhancer: human cytomegalovirus immediate early enhancer
    615..818     +  promoter       CMV promoter: human cytomegalovirus (CMV) immediate early promoter
    814..847     +  LTR            5' LTR (truncated) (fragment): truncated 5' long terminal repeat (LTR) from HIV-1
    863..881     +  promoter       T7 promoter: promoter for bacteriophage T7 RNA polymerase
    907..1959    +  CDS            Prkaca: KAPCA_MOUSE - Also known as Pkaca. Experimental evidence at protein level: Swiss-Prot protein existence level 1. [Isoform 2]: Phosphorylates and activates ABL1 in sperm flagellum to promote spermatozoa capacitation. From Mus musculus (Mouse).
   1990..2706    +  CDS            mPA-GFP: mPA-GFP is a fluorescent protein published in 2002, derived from Aequorea victoria. It is reported to be a monomer.
   2725..2743    -  promoter       SP6 promoter: promoter for bacteriophage SP6 RNA polymerase
   2769..2993    +  polyA_signal   bGH poly(A) signal: bovine growth hormone polyadenylation signal
   2997..3018    +  promoter       SV40 promoter (fragment): SV40 enhancer and early promoter
   3039..3467    +  rep_origin     f1 ori (sequence partly withheld): f1 bacteriophage origin of replication; arrow indicates direction of (+) strand synthesis
   3481..3810    +  promoter       SV40 promoter: SV40 enhancer and early promoter
   3877..4668    +  CDS            neo: KKA2_KLEPN - Also known as kan, nptII. Experimental evidence at protein level: Swiss-Prot protein existence level 1. Resistance to kanamycin, neomycin, paromomycin, ribostamycin, butirosin and gentamicin B. From Klebsiella pneumoniae.
   4692..4850    +  CDS            ble (fragment): BLE_KLEPN - Experimental evidence at protein level: Swiss-Prot protein existence level 1. Binding protein with a strong affinity to the bleomycin family of antibiotics. Binds to CL990; an antimitotic-antibiotic compound. From Klebsiella pneumoniae.
   4845..4966    +  polyA_signal   SV40 poly(A) signal: SV40 polyadenylation signal
   5039..5055    -  protein_bind   lac operator: The lac repressor binds to the lac operator to inhibit transcription in E. coli. This inhibition can be relieved by adding lactose or isopropyl-β-D-thiogalactopyranoside (IPTG). lac repressor encoded by lacI
   5063..5093    -  promoter       lac promoter: promoter for the E. coli lac operon
   5108..5129    -  protein_bind   CAP binding site: CAP binding activates transcription in the presence of cAMP. E. coli catabolite activator protein
   5142..5234    -  CDS            lacI (fragment): lac repressor; lacI; The lac repressor binds to the lac operator to inhibit transcription in E. coli. This inhibition can be relieved by adding lactose or isopropyl-β-D-thiogalactopyranoside (IPTG).
   5417..6005    -  rep_origin     ori: high-copy-number ColE1/pMB1/pBR322/pUC origin of replication
   6176..7036    -  CDS            AmpR: β-lactamase; bla; confers resistance to ampicillin, carbenicillin, and related antibiotics
   7037..7141    -  promoter       AmpR promoter: bla
>Addgene plasmid #168493 | pCDNA3_PKA-Cα(K8,9A)-mPAGFP | addgene full sequence | sequence record 332607 | Addgene NGS Result
GACGGATCGGGAGATCTCCCGATCCCCTATGGTGCACTCTCAGTACAATCTGCTCTGATGCCGCATAGTT
AAGCCAGTATCTGCTCCCTGCTTGTGTGTTGGAGGTCGCTGAGTAGTGCGCGAGCAAAATTTAAGCTACA
ACAAGGCAAGGCTTGACCGACAATTGCATGAAGAATCTGCTTAGGGTTAGGCGTTTTGCGCTGCTTCGCG
ATGTACGGGCCAGATATACGCGTTGACATTGATTATTGACTAGTTATTAATAGTAATCAATTACGGGGTC
ATTAGTTCATAGCCCATATATGGAGTTCCGCGTTACATAACTTACGGTAAATGGCCCGCCTGGCTGACCG
CCCAACGACCCCCGCCCATTGACGTCAATAATGACGTATGTTCCCATAGTAACGCCAATAGGGACTTTCC
ATTGACGTCAATGGGTGGAGTATTTACGGTAAACTGCCCACTTGGCAGTACATCAAGTGTATCATATGCC
AAGTACGCCCCCTATTGACGTCAATGACGGTAAATGGCCCGCCTGGCATTATGCCCAGTACATGACCTTA
TGGGACTTTCCTACTTGGCAGTACATCTACGTATTAGTCATCGCTATTACCATGGTGATGCGGTTTTGGC
AGTACATCAATGGGCGTGGATAGCGGTTTGACTCACGGGGATTTCCAAGTCTCCACCCCATTGACGTCAA
TGGGAGTTTGTTTTGGCACCAAAATCAACGGGACTTTCCAAAATGTCGTAACAACTCCGCCCCATTGACG
CAAATGGGCGGTAGGCGTGTACGGTGGGAGGTCTATATAAGCAGAGCTCTCTGGCTAACTAGAGAACCCA
CTGCTTACTGGCTTATCGAAATTAATACGACTCACTATAGGGAGACCCAAGCTTGCGGCCGCTACCATGG
GCAACGCCGCCGCCGCCGCTGCTGGCAGCGAGCAGGAGAGCGTGAAAGAGTTCCTAGCCAAAGCCAAGGA
AGATTTCCTGAAAAAATGGGAGACCCCTTCTCAGAATACAGCCCAGTTGGATCAGTTTGATAGAATCAAG
ACCCTTGGCACCGGCTCCTTTGGGCGAGTGATGCTGGTGAAGCACAAGGAGAGTGGGAACCACTACGCCA
TGAAGATCTTAGACAAGCAGAAGGTGGTGAAGCTAAAGCAGATCGAGCACACTCTGAATGAGAAGCGCAT
CCTGCAGGCCGTCAACTTCCCGTTCCTGGTCAAACTTGAATTCTCCTTCAAGGACAACTCAAACCTGTAC
ATGGTCATGGAGTATGTAGCTGGTGGCGAGATGTTCTCCCACCTACGGCGGATTGGAAGGTTCAGCGAGC
CCCATGCCCGTTTCTACGCGGCGCAGATCGTCCTGACCTTTGAGTATCTGCACTCCCTGGACCTCATCTA
CCGGGACCTGAAGCCCGAGAATCTTCTCATCGACCAGCAGGGCTATATTCAGGTGACAGACTTCGGTTTT
GCCAAGCGTGTGAAAGGCCGTACTTGGACCTTGTGTGGGACCCCTGAGTACTTGGCCCCCGAGATTATCC
TGAGCAAAGGCTACAACAAGGCTGTGGACTGGTGGGCTCTCGGAGTCCTCATCTACGAGATGGCTGCTGG
TTACCCACCCTTCTTCGCTGACCAGCCTATCCAGATCTATGAGAAAATCGTCTCTGGGAAGGTGCGGTTC
CCATCCCACTTCAGCTCTGACTTGAAGGACCTGCTGCGGAACCTTCTGCAAGTGGATCTCACCAAGCGCT
TTGGGAACCTCAAGAACGGGGTCAATGACATCAAGAACCACAAGTGGTTTGCCACGACTGACTGGATTGC
CATCTATCAGAGAAAGGTGGAAGCTCCCTTCATACCAAAGTTTAAAGGCCCTGGGGACACGAGTAACTTT
GACGACTATGAGGAGGAAGAGATCCGGGTCTCCATCAATGAGAAGTGTGGCAAGGAGTTTACTGAGTTTA
TCGATTATGATGTTCCTGATTATGCAAGCTTAATGAGCAAGGGCGAGGAGCTGTTCACCGGGGTGGTGCC
CATCCTGGTCGAGCTGGACGGCGACGTAAACGGCCACAAGTTCAGCGTGTCCGGCGAGGGCGAGGGCGAT
GCCACCTACGGCAAGCTGACCCTGAAGTTCATCTGCACCACCGGCAAGCTGCCCGTGCCCTGGCCCACCC
TCGTGACCACCTTCAGCTACGGCGTGCAGTGCTTCAGCCGCTACCCCGACCACATGAAGCAGCACGACTT
CTTCAAGTCCGCCATGCCCGAAGGCTACGTCCAGGAGCGCACCATCTTCTTCAAGGACGACGGCAACTAC
AAGACCCGCGCCGAGGTGAAGTTCGAGGGCGACACCCTGGTGAACCGCATCGAGCTGAAGGGCATCGACT
TCAAGGAGGACGGCAACATCCTGGGGCACAAGCTGGAGTACAACTACAACAGCCACAACGTCTATATCAT
GGCCGACAAGCAGAAGAACGGCATCAAGGCCAACTTCAAGATCCGCCACAACATCGAGGACGGCAGCGTG
CAGCTCGCCGACCACTACCAGCAGAACACCCCCATCGGCGACGGCCCCGTGCTGCTGCCCGACAACCACT
ACCTGAGCCACCAGTCCAAGCTGAGCAAAGACCCCAACGAGAAGCGCGATCACATGGTCCTGCTGGAGTT
CGTGACCGCCGCCGGGATCACTCTCGGCATGGACGAGCTGTACAAGTAATCTAGAGGGCCCTATTCTATA
GTGTCACCTAAATGCTAGAGCTCGCTGATCAGCCTCGACTGTGCCTTCTAGTTGCCAGCCATCTGTTGTT
TGCCCCTCCCCCGTGCCTTCCTTGACCCTGGAAGGTGCCACTCCCACTGTCCTTTCCTAATAAAATGAGG
AAATTGCATCGCATTGTCTGAGTAGGTGTCATTCTATTCTGGGGGGTGGGGTGGGGCAGGACAGCAAGGG
GGAGGATTGGGAAGACAATAGCAGGCATGCTGGGGATGCGGTGGGCTCTATGGCTTCTGAGGCGGAAAGA
ACCAGCTGGGGCTCTAGGGGGTATCCCC
[124 nt withheld, positions 3039-3162]
C
[91 nt withheld, positions 3164-3254]
A
[49 nt withheld, positions 3256-3304]
CCTTTGACGTTGGAGTCCACGTTCTTT
[37 nt withheld, positions 3332-3368]
ACCCTATCTCGGTCTATTCTTTTGATTTATAAGGGATTTTGCCGATTTCGGCCTATTGGTTAAAAAATGA
GCTGATTTAACAAAAATTTAACGCGAATTAATTCTGTGGAATGTGTGTCAGTTAGGGTGTGGAAAGTCCC
CAGGCTCCCCAGCAGGCAGAAGTATGCAAAGCATGCATCTCAATTAGTCAGCAACCAGGTGTGGAAAGTC
CCCAGGCTCCCCAGCAGGCAGAAGTATGCAAAGCATGCATCTCAATTAGTCAGCAACCATAGTCCCGCCC
CTAACTCCGCCCATCCCGCCCCTAACTCCGCCCAGTTCCGCCCATTCTCCGCCCCATGGCTGACTAATTT
TTTTTATTTATGCAGAGGCCGAGGCCGCCTCTGCCTCTGAGCTATTCCAGAAGTAGTGAGGAGGCTTTTT
TGGAGGCCTAGGCTTTTGCAAAAAGCTCCCGGGAGCTTGTATATCCATTTTCGGATCTGATCAAGAGACA
GGATGAGGATCGTTTCGCATGATTGAACAAGATGGATTGCACGCAGGTTCTCCGGCCGCTTGGGTGGAGA
GGCTATTCGGCTATGACTGGGCACAACAGACAATCGGCTGCTCTGATGCCGCCGTGTTCCGGCTGTCAGC
GCAGGGGCGCCCGGTTCTTTTTGTCAAGACCGACCTGTCCGGTGCCCTGAATGAACTGCAGGACGAGGCA
GCGCGGCTATCGTGGCTGGCCACGACGGGCGTTCCTTGCGCAGCTGTGCTCGACGTTGTCACTGAAGCGG
GAAGGGACTGGCTGCTATTGGGCGAAGTGCCGGGGCAGGATCTCCTGTCATCTCACCTTGCTCCTGCCGA
GAAAGTATCCATCATGGCTGATGCAATGCGGCGGCTGCATACGCTTGATCCGGCTACCTGCCCATTCGAC
CACCAAGCGAAACATCGCATCGAGCGAGCACGTACTCGGATGGAAGCCGGTCTTGTCGATCAGGATGATC
TGGACGAAGAGCATCAGGGGCTCGCGCCAGCCGAACTGTTCGCCAGGCTCAAGGCGCGCATGCCCGACGG
CGAGGATCTCGTCGTGACCCATGGCGATGCCTGCTTGCCGAATATCATGGTGGAAAATGGCCGCTTTTCT
GGATTCATCGACTGTGGCCGGCTGGGTGTGGCGGACCGCTATCAGGACATAGCGTTGGCTACCCGTGATA
TTGCTGAAGAGCTTGGCGGCGAATGGGCTGACCGCTTCCTCGTGCTTTACGGTATCGCCGCTCCCGATTC
GCAGCGCATCGCCTTCTATCGCCTTCTTGACGAGTTCTTCTGAGCGGGACTCTGGGGTTCGAAATGACCG
ACCAAGCGACGCCCAACCTGCCATCACGAGATTTCGATTCCACCGCCGCCTTCTATGAAAGGTTGGGCTT
CGGAATCGTTTTCCGGGACGCCGGCTGGATGATCCTCCAGCGCGGGGATCTCATGCTGGAGTTCTTCGCC
CACCCCAACTTGTTTATTGCAGCTTATAATGGTTACAAATAAAGCAATAGCATCACAAATTTCACAAATA
AAGCATTTTTTTCACTGCATTCTAGTTGTGGTTTGTCCAAACTCATCAATGTATCTTATCATGTCTGTAT
ACCGTCGACCTCTAGCTAGAGCTTGGCGTAATCATGGTCATAGCTGTTTCCTGTGTGAAATTGTTATCCG
CTCACAATTCCACACAACATACGAGCCGGAAGCATAAAGTGTAAAGCCTGGGGTGCCTAATGAGTGAGCT
AACTCACATTAATTGCGTTGCGCTCACTGCCCGCTTTCCAGTCGGGAAACCTGTCGTGCCAGCTGCATTA
ATGAATCGGCCAACGCGCGGGGAGAGGCGGTTTGCGTATTGGGCGCTCTTCCGCTTCCTCGCTCACTGAC
TCGCTGCGCTCGGTCGTTCGGCTGCGGCGAGCGGTATCAGCTCACTCAAAGGCGGTAATACGGTTATCCA
CAGAATCAGGGGATAACGCAGGAAAGAACATGTGAGCAAAAGGCCAGCAAAAGGCCAGGAACCGTAAAAA
GGCCGCGTTGCTGGCGTTTTTCCATAGGCTCCGCCCCCCTGACGAGCATCACAAAAATCGACGCTCAAGT
CAGAGGTGGCGAAACCCGACAGGACTATAAAGATACCAGGCGTTTCCCCCTGGAAGCTCCCTCGTGCGCT
CTCCTGTTCCGACCCTGCCGCTTACCGGATACCTGTCCGCCTTTCTCCCTTCGGGAAGCGTGGCGCTTTC
TCATAGCTCACGCTGTAGGTATCTCAGTTCGGTGTAGGTCGTTCGCTCCAAGCTGGGCTGTGTGCACGAA
CCCCCCGTTCAGCCCGACCGCTGCGCCTTATCCGGTAACTATCGTCTTGAGTCCAACCCGGTAAGACACG
ACTTATCGCCACTGGCAGCAGCCACTGGTAACAGGATTAGCAGAGCGAGGTATGTAGGCGGTGCTACAGA
GTTCTTGAAGTGGTGGCCTAACTACGGCTACACTAGAAGAACAGTATTTGGTATCTGCGCTCTGCTGAAG
CCAGTTACCTTCGGAAAAAGAGTTGGTAGCTCTTGATCCGGCAAACAAACCACCGCTGGTAGCGGTGGTT
TTTTTGTTTGCAAGCAGCAGATTACGCGCAGAAAAAAAGGATCTCAAGAAGATCCTTTGATCTTTTCTAC
GGGGTCTGACGCTCAGTGGAACGAAAACTCACGTTAAGGGATTTTGGTCATGAGATTATCAAAAAGGATC
TTCACCTAGATCCTTTTAAATTAAAAATGAAGTTTTAAATCAATCTAAAGTATATATGAGTAAACTTGGT
CTGACAGTTACCAATGCTTAATCAGTGAGGCACCTATCTCAGCGATCTGTCTATTTCGTTCATCCATAGT
TGCCTGACTCCCCGTCGTGTAGATAACTACGATACGGGAGGGCTTACCATCTGGCCCCAGTGCTGCAATG
ATACCGCGAGACCCACGCTCACCGGCTCCAGATTTATCAGCAATAAACCAGCCAGCCGGAAGGGCCGAGC
GCAGAAGTGGTCCTGCAACTTTATCCGCCTCCATCCAGTCTATTAATTGTTGCCGGGAAGCTAGAGTAAG
TAGTTCGCCAGTTAATAGTTTGCGCAACGTTGTTGCCATTGCTACAGGCATCGTGGTGTCACGCTCGTCG
TTTGGTATGGCTTCATTCAGCTCCGGTTCCCAACGATCAAGGCGAGTTACATGATCCCCCATGTTGTGCA
AAAAAGCGGTTAGCTCCTTCGGTCCTCCGATCGTTGTCAGAAGTAAGTTGGCCGCAGTGTTATCACTCAT
GGTTATGGCAGCACTGCATAATTCTCTTACTGTCATGCCATCCGTAAGATGCTTTTCTGTGACTGGTGAG
TACTCAACCAAGTCATTCTGAGAATAGTGTATGCGGCGACCGAGTTGCTCTTGCCCGGCGTCAATACGGG
ATAATACCGCGCCACATAGCAGAACTTTAAAAGTGCTCATCATTGGAAAACGTTCTTCGGGGCGAAAACT
CTCAAGGATCTTACCGCTGTTGAGATCCAGTTCGATGTAACCCACTCGTGCACCCAACTGATCTTCAGCA
TCTTTTACTTTCACCAGCGTTTCTGGGTGAGCAAAAACAGGAAGGCAAAATGCCGCAAAAAAGGGAATAA
GGGCGACACGGAAATGTTGAATACTCATACTCTTCCTTTTTCAATATTATTGAAGCATTTATCAGGGTTA
TTGTCTCATGAGCGGATACATATTTGAATGTATTTAGAAAAATAAACAAATAGGGGTTCCGCGCACATTT
CCCCGAAAAGTGCCACCTGACGTC
